Addgene plasmid #177068: pEPQD1CB0905
Purpose: MoClo Level 1, position 1, transcriptional unit for transient expression of gal4AD-phiC31 driven by 35S promoter
Depositing lab: Nicola Patron. Depositing organization: Earlham Institute. Publication: Reconstitution of monoterpene indole alkaloid biosynthesis in genome engineered Nicotiana benthamiana. Dudley QM, Jo S, Guerrero DAS, Chhetry M, Smedley MA, Harwood WA, Sherden NH, O'Connor SE, Caputi L, Patron NJ. Commun Biol. 2022 Sep 10;5(1):949. doi: 10.1038/s42003-022-03904-w. PubMed 36088516.
Backbone
  Vector backbone: pICH47732
  Vector type: Synthetic Biology
Growth in bacteria
  Bacterial resistance: Ampicillin, 100 μg/mL
  Growth temperature: 37°C
  Growth strain: DH5alpha
  Copy number: High Copy
Gene/Insert
  Gene/Insert name: gal4AD-phiC31 (alt name: P1_35S long-TMV-gal4AD-phiC31-35Sterm)
  Species: Other
  Cloning method: Restriction Enzyme; 5′ cloning site Unknown (unknown if destroyed); 3′ cloning site Unknown (unknown if destroyed)
  Sequencing primers: 5′ CTGGTGGCAGGATATATTGTGGTG; 3′ GAACCCTGTGGTTGGCATGCACATAC
Terms and licenses: Academic/Nonprofit Terms; Industry Terms: Not Available to Industry
How to cite: pEPQD1CB0905 was a gift from Nicola Patron (Addgene plasmid # 177068 ; http://n2t.net/addgene:177068 ; RRID:Addgene_177068)
