[The description below was written by a language model from this plasmid's Addgene catalogue record and pLannotate feature annotations shown in this document.]
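Description:
pEPQD1CB0905 is a MoClo (Golden Gate modular cloning) Level 1, position 1 plasmid built in the pICH47732 acceptor backbone, a binary vector for Agrobacterium-mediated delivery into plants. The 8.1 kb sequence carries two replication systems: a high-copy ColE1/pUC-type origin for propagation in E. coli, and the broad-host-range incP oriV together with its initiator gene trfA, which allows maintenance in Agrobacterium. Selection in bacteria is by ampicillin/carbenicillin through the bla (AmpR) gene and its own promoter. A very short TetR fragment annotated near trfA appears to be a backbone remnant rather than a functional gene.

Between the nopaline-type left and right T-DNA border repeats sits a single transcriptional unit. It is driven by a long version of the CaMV 35S promoter; the upstream stretch annotated as a fragment of a CaMV protein-coding region most likely reflects the extended viral sequence included in this "35S long" part rather than an expressed gene. The promoter is followed by the tobacco mosaic virus Ω leader, a translational enhancer, and then the coding sequence for a fusion of the yeast GAL4 activation domain to phiC31. The annotation software identified only the GAL4 activation domain portion; the roughly 1.9 kb unannotated interval before the CaMV polyadenylation signal is consistent with the phiC31 part named in the record. According to the record, the construct is intended for transient expression of gal4AD-phiC31 in plants. The associated work used Nicotiana benthamiana. As a Level 1 module it can also be combined with other transcriptional units in higher-level multigene assemblies. The record does not state the fusion's specific function.
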