Features (pLannotate 1.2.2; 14 found; start..end, strand, type, name):
    404..1264    -  CDS            AmpR: β-lactamase; bla; confers resistance to ampicillin, carbenicillin, and related antibiotics
   1265..1369    -  promoter       AmpR promoter: bla
   1456..2087    -  rep_origin     oriV: incP origin of replication
   2179..2203    +  misc_feature   LB T-DNA repeat: left border repeat from nopaline C58 T-DNA
   2311..3117    +  CDS            IBMP_CAMVB (fragment): Experimental evidence at protein level: Swiss-Prot protein existence level 1. Enhances the ribosomal termination-reinitiation event leading to the translation of major open reading frames on the polycistronic viral RNAs. From Cauliflower mosaic virus (strain Bari 1) (CaMV).
   3301..3646    +  promoter       CaMV 35S promoter: strong constitutive promoter from cauliflower mosaic virus
   3598..3644    +  promoter       minimal CaMV 35S promoter: minimal 35S promoter from cauliflower mosaic virus
   3675..3728    +  misc_feature   TMV Ω: translational enhancer from the tobacco mosaic virus 5'-leader sequence (Gallie et al., 1988)
   3741..3989    +  CDS            GAL4 activation domain (fragment): activation domain of the GAL4 transcriptional activator; Saccharomyces cerevisiae GAL4 (truncated)
   5893..6067    +  polyA_signal   CaMV poly(A) signal: cauliflower mosaic virus polyadenylation signal
   6112..6136    +  misc_feature   RB T-DNA repeat: right border repeat from nopaline C58 T-DNA
   6248..6268    -  CDS            TetR (fragment): tetracycline resistance regulatory protein; tetR
   6295..7440    -  CDS            trfA: TRFA_ECOLX - Experimental evidence at protein level: Swiss-Prot protein existence level 1. Also involved in plasmid copy number control, promoting intermolecular coupling of protein bound iterons at oriV, which inhibits replication initiation. From Escherichia coli.
   7776..233     -  rep_origin     ori (across the origin): high-copy-number ColE1/pMB1/pBR322/pUC origin of replication
>Addgene plasmid #177068 | pEPQD1CB0905 | addgene full sequence | sequence record 349530 | Addgene NGS Result
CTGGTAACAGGATTAGCAGAGCGAGGTATGTAGGCGGTGCTACAGAGTTCTTGAAGTGGTGGCCTAACTA
CGGCTACACTAGAAGAACAGTATTTGGTATCTGCGCTCTGCTGAAGCCAGTTACCTTCGGAAAAAGAGTT
GGTAGCTCTTGATCCGGCAAACAAACCACCGCTGGTAGCGGTGGTTTTTTTGTTTGCAAGCAGCAGATTA
CGCGCAGAAAAAAAGGATCTCAAGAAGATCCTTTGATCTTTTCTACGGGGTCTGACGCTCAGTGGAACGA
AAACTCACGTTAAGGGATTTTGGTCATGAGATTATCAAAAAGGATCTTCACCTAGATCCTTTTAAATTAA
AAATGAAGTTTTAAATCAATCTAAAGTATATATGAGTAAACTTGGTCTGACAGTTACCAATGCTTAATCA
GTGAGGCACCTATCTCAGCGATCTGTCTATTTCGTTCATCCATAGTTGCCTGACTCCCCGTCGTGTAGAT
AACTACGATACGGGAGGGCTTACCATCTGGCCCCAGTGCTGCAATGATACCGCGAGAACCACGCTCACCG
GCTCCAGATTTATCAGCAATAAACCAGCCAGCCGGAAGGGCCGAGCGCAGAAGTGGTCCTGCAACTTTAT
CCGCCTCCATCCAGTCTATTAATTGTTGCCGGGAAGCTAGAGTAAGTAGTTCGCCAGTTAATAGTTTGCG
CAACGTTGTTGCCATTGCTACAGGCATCGTGGTGTCACGCTCGTCGTTTGGTATGGCTTCATTCAGCTCC
GGTTCCCAACGATCAAGGCGAGTTACATGATCCCCCATGTTGTGCAAAAAAGCGGTTAGCTCCTTCGGTC
CTCCGATCGTTGTCAGAAGTAAGTTGGCCGCAGTGTTATCACTCATGGTTATGGCAGCACTGCATAATTC
TCTTACTGTCATGCCATCCGTAAGATGCTTTTCTGTGACTGGTGAGTACTCAACCAAGTCATTCTGAGAA
TAGTGTATGCGGCGACCGAGTTGCTCTTGCCCGGCGTCAATACGGGATAATACCGCGCCACATAGCAGAA
CTTTAAAAGTGCTCATCATTGGAAAACGTTCTTCGGGGCGAAAACTCTCAAGGATCTTACCGCTGTTGAG
ATCCAGTTCGATGTAACCCACTCGTGCACCCAACTGATCTTCAGCATCTTTTACTTTCACCAGCGTTTCT
GGGTGAGCAAAAACAGGAAGGCAAAATGCCGCAAAAAAGGGAATAAGGGCGACACGGAAATGTTGAATAC
TCATACTCTTCCTTTTTCAATATTATTGAAGCATTTATCAAGGTTATTGTCTCATGAGCGGATACATATT
TGAATGTATTTAGAAAAATAAACAAATAGGGGTTCCGCGCACGAATTGGCCAGCGCTGCCATTTTTGGGG
TGAGGCCGTTCGCGGCCGAGGGGCGCAGCCCCTGGGGGGATGGGAGGCCCGCGTTAGCGGGCCGGGAGGG
TTCGAGAAGGGGGGGCACCCCCCTTCGGCGTGCGCGGTCACGCGCACAGGGCGCAGCCCTGGTTAAAAAC
AAGGTTTATAAATATTGGTTTAAAAGCAGGTTAAAAGACAGGTTAGCGGTGGCCGAAAAACGGGCGGAAA
CCCTTGCAAATGCTGGATTTTCTGCCTGTGGACAGCCCCTCAAATGTCAATAGGTGCGCCCCTCATCTGT
CAGCACTCTGCCCCTCAAGTGTCAAGGATCGCGCCCCTCATCTGTCAGTAGTCGCGCCCCTCAAGTGTCA
ATACCGCAGGGCACTTATCCCCAGGCTTGTCCACATCATCTGTGGGAAACTCGCGTAAAATCAGGCGTTT
TCGCCGATTTGCGAGGCTGGCCAGCTCCACGTCGCCGGCCGAAATCGAGCCTGCCCCTCATCTGTCAACG
CCGCGCCGGGTGAGTCGGCCCCTCAAGTGTCAACGTCCGCCCCTCATCTGTCAGTGAGGGCCAAGTTTTC
CGCGAGGTATCCACAACGCCGGCGGCCGCGGTGTCTCGCACACGGCTTCGACGGCGTTTCTGGCGCGTTT
GCAGGGCCATAGACGGCCGCCAGCCCAGCGGCGAGGGCAACCAGCCCGGTGAGCGTCGCAAAGGAGATCC
TGATCTGACTGATGGGCTGCCTGTATCGAGTGGTGATTTTGTGCCGAGCTGCCGGTCGGGGAGCTGTTGG
CTGGCTGGTGGCAGGATATATTGTGGTGTAAACAAATTGACGCTTAGACAACTTAATAACACATTGCGGA
CGTTTTTAATGTACTGGGGTGGATGCAGTGGGCCCCACTCTGTGAAGACAATGCCGAATTCGGATCCGGA
GGAATTCCAATCCCACAAAAATCTGAGCTTAACAGCACAGTTGCTCCTCTCAGAGCAGAATCGGGTATTC
AACACCCTCATATCAACTACTACGTTGTGTATAACGGTCCACATGCCGGTATATACGATGACTGGGGTTG
TACAAAGGCGGCAACAAACGGCGTTCCCGGAGTTGCACACAAGAAATTTGCCACTATTACAGAGGCAAGA
GCAGCAGCTGACGCGTACACAACAAGTCAGCAAACAGACAGGTTGAACTTCATCCCCAAAGGAGAAGCTC
AACTCAAGCCCAAGAGCTTTGCTAAGGCCCTAACAAGCCCACCAAAGCAAAAAGCCCACTGGCTCACGCT
AGGAACCAAAAGGCCCAGCAGTGATCCAGCCCCAAAAGAGATCTCCTTTGCCCCGGAGATTACAATGGAC
GATTTCCTCTATCTTTACGATCTAGGAAGGAAGTTCGAAGGTGAAGGTGACGACACTATGTTCACCACTG
ATAATGAGAAGGTTAGCCTCTTCAATTTCAGAAAGAATGCTGACCCACAGATGGTTAGAGAGGCCTACGC
AGCAAGTCTCATCAAGACGATCTACCCGAGTAACAATCTCCAGGAGATCAAATACCTTCCCAAGAAGGTT
AAAGATGCAGTCAAAAGATTCAGGACTAATTGCATCAAGAACACAGAGAAAGACATATTTCTCAAGATCA
GAAGTACTATTCCAGTATGGACGATTCAAGGCTTGCTTCATAAACCAAGGCAAGTAATAGAGATTGGAGT
CTCTAAAAAGGTAGTTCCTACTGAATCTAAGGCCATGCATGGAGTCTAAGATTCAAATCGAGGATCTAAC
AGAACTCGCCGTCAAGACTGGCGAACAGTTCATACAGAGTCTTTTACGACTCAATGACAAGAAGAAAATC
TTCGTCAACATGGTGGAGCACGACACTCTGGTCTACTCCAAAAATGTCAAAGATACAGTCTCAGAAGATC
AAAGGGCTATTGAGACTTTTCAACAAAGGATAATTTCGGGAAACCTCCTCGGATTCCATTGCCCAGCTAT
CTGTCACTTCATCGAAAGGACAGTAGAAAAGGAAGGTGGCTCCTACAAATGCCATCATTGCGATAAAGGA
AAGGCTATCATTCAAGATCTCTCTGCCGACAGTGGTCCCAAAGATGGACCCCCACCCACGAGGAGCATCG
TGGAAAAAGAAGAGGTTCCAACCACGTCTACAAAGCAAGTGGATTGATGTGACATCTCCACTGACGTAAG
GGATGACGCACAATCCCACTATCCTTCGCAAGACCCTTCCTCTATATAAGGAAGTTCATTTCATTTGGAG
AGGACACGCTCGAGTATAAGAGCTCATTTTTACAACAATTACCAACAACAACAAACAACAAACAACATTA
CAATTACATTTACAATTATCGATACCCATGACAAATTCTCAAGCGCTTTCACAACCAATTGCCTCCTCTA
ACGTTCATGATAACTTCATGAATAATGAAATCACGGCTAGTAAAATTGATGATGGTAATAATTCAAAACC
ACTGTCACCTGGTTGGACGGACCAAACTGCGTATAACGCGTTTGGAATCACTACAGGGATGTTTAATACC
ACTACAATGGATGATGTATATAACTATCTATTCGATGATGAAGATACCCCACCAAAACCAAAAAAAGAGG
GTGGCAGTGGAGGGGGCGGAAGCGGGGGAATGGACACGTATGCCGGCGCTTATGATAGACAATCAAGAGA
AAGAGAGAACTCTTCTGCCGCCTCTCCAGCTACACAGAGATCTGCCAACGAGGATAAAGCTGCTGATTTA
CAAAGAGAGGTAGAGAGAGATGGGGGTAGGTTTAGATTTGTGGGTCATTTCTCTGAGGCTCCTGGTACAT
CAGCCTTTGGTACTGCTGAACGGCCTGAATTTGAAAGAATATTAAATGAGTGTCGGGCCGGTCGACTAAA
TATGATAATAGTTTATGATGTATCTAGGTTCAGTAGACTCAAAGTTATGGATGCAATTCCGATCGTGAGC
GAGCTACTTGCACTCGGTGTTACTATCGTAAGTACACAAGAAGGTGTATTCAGGCAGGGTAATGTGATGG
ACCTTATACACCTTATTATGCGACTCGACGCTAGCCATAAAGAGTCATCACTGAAGAGTGCTAAAATCTT
GGACACCAAGAACCTGCAAAGGGAGCTTGGAGGCTATGTAGGAGGAAAAGCTCCGTATGGTTTCGAACTC
GTGAGTGAGACAAAAGAGATTACCAGAAATGGTAGGATGGTGAACGTGGTTATTAATAAGCTAGCTCATA
GCACAACCCCTCTCACAGGGCCTTTTGAGTTCGAACCTGACGTTATTAGATGGTGGTGGAGAGAGATCAA
AACTCACAAACATCTTCCATTTAAGCCAGGTAGCCAGGCTGCTATCCACCCTGGATCTATCACTGGGCTT
TGTAAAAGGATGGATGCTGACGCAGTGCCAACTCGAGGGGAAACAATCGGTAAGAAAACTGCATCTTCCG
CTTGGGATCCCGCTACAGTTATGAGAATCCTTCGGGATCCGCGTATTGCTGGATTCGCCGCAGAAGTCAT
TTATAAGAAAAAACCTGATGGTACTCCTACTACAAAAATCGAAGGTTATAGGATCCAAAGGGATCCTATT
ACTTTGCGTCCAGTTGAATTAGACTGTGGACCGATCATCGAACCTGCCGAGTGGTACGAGTTGCAGGCCT
GGCTTGATGGTAGAGGGCGTGGAAAGGGTTTATCTCGGGGACAGGCAATTTTGTCAGCAATGGATAAGCT
TTATTGTGAGTGTGGGGCTGTTATGACATCAAAACGTGGAGAAGAGTCAATCAAGGATTCTTACAGGTGC
AGACGTCGTAAAGTGGTGGACCCTTCTGCTCCAGGACAGCATGAGGGTACATGCAACGTTTCTATGGCTG
CTCTTGATAAATTTGTGGCCGAACGTATTTTCAACAAGATTAGACACGCTGAAGGGGATGAGGAAACTTT
AGCTCTTCTTTGGGAGGCTGCCCGGCGTTTTGGTAAGCTAACAGAGGCACCAGAAAAAAGTGGCGAAAGA
GCTAATTTGGTAGCCGAAAGAGCAGACGCCTTGAATGCATTGGAAGAACTTTACGAAGATAGGGCTGCCG
GAGCATATGATGGACCAGTTGGTCGGAAGCATTTCAGGAAGCAACAAGCTGCACTAACTTTGAGACAGCA
AGGCGCAGAGGAGCGACTCGCAGAGCTTGAGGCCGCCGAGGCCCCAAAGCTTCCACTCGATCAATGGTTT
CCTGAGGATGCCGACGCTGATCCTACAGGTCCAAAGAGCTGGTGGGGAAGAGCTAGCGTAGACGATAAGA
GAGTGTTTGTGGGTCTATTTGTTGACAAGATTGTAGTTACTAAGTCCACTACGGGTCGAGGACAGGGCAC
TCCCATCGAAAAGAGAGCCAGTATTACCTGGGCAAAGCCTCCAACCGATGATGACGAGGACGATGCACAA
GATGGTACCGAGGATGTGGCAGCACCAAAAAAAAAGAGGAAGGTGTAAGCTTCTCTAGCTAGAGTCGATC
GACAAGCTCGAGTTTCTCCATAATAATGTGTGAGTAGTTCCCAGATAAGGGAATTAGGGTTCCTATAGGG
TTTCGCTCATGTGTTGAGCATATAAGAAACCCTTAGTATGTATTTGTATTTGTAAAATACTTCTATCAAT
AAAATTTCTAATTCCTAAAACCAAAATCCAGTACTAAAATCCAGATCGCTGCAATTGTCTTCTGCACGAA
GTGGTTTAAACTATCAGTGTTTGACAGGATATATTGGCGGGTAAACCTAAGAGAAAAGAGCGTTTATTAG
AATAATCGGATATTTAAAAGGGCGTGAAAAGGTTTATCCGTTCGTCCATTTGTATGTGCATGCCAACCAC
AGGGTTCCCCAGATCAGGCGCTGGCTGCTGAACCCCCAGCCGGAACTGACCCCACAAGGCCCTAGCGTTT
GCAATGCACCAGGTCATCATTGACCCAGGCGTGTTCCACCAGGCCGCTGCCTCGCAACTCTTCGCAGGCT
TCGCCGACCTGCTCGCGCCACTTCTTCACGCGGGTGGAATCCGATCCGCACATGAGGCGGAAGGTTTCCA
GCTTGAGCGGGTACGGCTCCCGGTGCGAGCTGAAATAGTCGAACATCCGTCGGGCCGTCGGCGACAGCTT
GCGGTACTTCTCCCATATGAATTTCGTGTAGTGGTCGCCAGCAAACAGCACGACGATTTCCTCGTCGATC
AGGACCTGGCAACGGGACGTTTTCTTGCCACGGTCCAGGACGCGGAAGCGGTGCAGCAGCGACACCGATT
CCAGGTGCCCAACGCGGTCGGACGTGAAGCCCATCGCCGTCGCCTGTAGGCGCGACAGGCATTCCTCGGC
CTTCGTGTAATACCGGCCATTGATCGACCAGCCCAGGTCCTGGCAAAGCTCGTAGAACGTGAAGGTGATC
GGCTCGCCGATAGGGGTGCGCTTCGCGTACTCCAACACCTGCTGCCACACCAGTTCGTCATCGTCGGCCC
GCAGCTCGACGCCGGTGTAGGTGATCTTCACGTCCTTGTTGACGTGGAAAATGACCTTGTTTTGCAGCGC
CTCGCGCGGGATTTTCTTGTTGCGCGTGGTGAACAGGGCAGAGCGGGCCGTGTCGTTTGGCATCGCTCGC
ATCGTGTCCGGCCACGGCGCAATATCGAACAAGGAAAGCTGCATTTCCTTGATCTGCTGCTTCGTGTGTT
TCAGCAACGCGGCCTGCTTGGCCTCGCTGACCTGTTTTGCCAGGTCCTCGCCGGCGGTTTTTCGCTTCTT
GGTCGTCATAGTTCCTCGCGTGTCGATGGTCATCGACTTCGCCAAACCTGCCGCCTCCTGTTCAAGACGA
CGCGAACGCTCCACGGCGGCCGATGGCGCGGGCAGGGCAGGGGGAGCCAGTTGCACGCTGTCGCGCTCGA
TCTTGGCCGTAGCTTGCTGGACCATCGAGCCGACGGACTGGAAGGTTTCGCGGGGCGCACGCATGACGGT
GCGGCTTGCGATGGTTTCGGCATCCTCGGCGGAAAACCCCGCGTCGATCAGTTCTTGCCTGTATGCCTTC
CGGTCAAACGTCCGATTCATTCACCCTCCTTGCGGGATTGCCCCGACTCACGCCGGGGCAATGTGCCCTT
ATTCCTGATTTGACCCGCCTGGTGCCTTGGTGTCCAGATAATCCACCTTATCGGCAATGAAGTCGGTCCC
GTAGACCGTCTGGCCGTCCTTCTCGTACTTGGTATTCCGAATCTTGCCCTGCACGAATACCAGCGACCCC
TTGCCCAAATACTTGCCGTGGGCCTCGGCCTGAGAGCCAAAACACTTGATGCGGAAGAAGTCGGTGCGCT
CCTGCTTGTCGCCGGCATCGTTGCGCCACATCTAGGATCTGCCAGGAACCGTAAAAAGGCCGCGTTGCTG
GCGTTTTTCCATAGGCTCCGCCCCCCTGACGAGCATCACAAAAATCGACGCTCAAGTCAGAGGTGGCGAA
ACCCGACAGGACTATAAAGATACCAGGCGTTTCCCCCTGGAAGCTCCCTCGTGCGCTCTCCTGTTCCGAC
CCTGCCGCTTACCGGATACCTGTCCGCCTTTCTCCCTTCGGGAAGCGTGGCGCTTTCTCATAGCTCACGC
TGTAGGTATCTCAGTTCGGTGTAGGTCGTTCGCTCCAAGCTGGGCTGTGTGCACGAACCCCCCGTTCAGC
CCGACCGCTGCGCCTTATCCGGTAACTATCGTCTTGAGTCCAACCCGGTAAGACACGACTTATCGCCACT
GGCAGCAGCCA
